>Addgene plasmid #14430 | pBabe puro IRES-EGFP | addgene full sequence | sequence record 251302 | Addgene NGS Result
CTGAATTTTTGCTTTCGGTTTGGAACCGAAGCCGCGCGTCTTGTCTGCTGCAGCGCTGCAGCATCGTTCT
GTGTTGTCTCTGTCTGACTGTGTTTCTGTATTTGTCTGAAAATTAGGGCCAGACTGTTACCACTCCCTTA
AGTTTGACCTTAGGTCACTGGAAAGATGTCGAGCGGATCGCTCACAACCAGTCGGTAGATGTCAAGAAGA
GACGTTGGGTTACCTTCTGCTCTGCAGAATGGCCAACCTTTAACGTCGGATGGCCGCGAGACGGCACCTT
TAACCGAGACCTCATCACCCAGGTTAAGATCAAGGTCTTTTCACCTGGCCCGCATGGACACCCAGACCAG
GTCCCCTACATCGTGACCTGGGAAGCCTTGGCTTTTGACCCCCCTCCCTGGGTCAAGCCCTTTGTACACC
CTAAGCCTCCGCCTCCTCTTCCTCCATCCGCCCCGTCTCTCCCCCTTGAACCTCCTCGTTCGACCCCGCC
TCGATCCTCCCTTTATCCAGCCCTCACTCCTTCTCTAGGCGCCGGCCGGATCCGGGCTCGAGCCCGAATT
CGGGAGATCTCCCATCGATGGGGTCGACGGTACCGCGGGCCCGGGATCCGCCCCTCTCCCTCCCCCCCCC
CTAACGTTACTGGCCGAAGCCGCTTGGAATAAGGCCGGTGTGCGTTTGTCTATATGTTATTTTCCACCAT
ATTGCCGTCTTTTGGCAATGTGAGGGCCCGGAAACCTGGCCCTGTCTTCTTGACGAGCATTCCTAGGGGT
CTTTCCCCTCTCGCCAAAGGAATGCAAGGTCTGTTGAATGTCGTGAAGGAAGCAGTTCCTCTGGAAGCTT
CTTGAAGACAAACAACGTCTGTAGCGACCCTTTGCAGGCAGCGGAACCCCCCACCTGGCGACAGGTGCCT
CTGCGGCCAAAAGCCACGTGTATAAGATACACCTGCAAAGGCGGCACAACCCCAGTGCCACGTTGTGAGT
TGGATAGTTGTGGAAAGAGTCAAATGGCTCTCCTCAAGCGTATTCAACAAGGGGCTGAAGGATGCCCAGA
AGGTACCCCATTGTATGGGATCTGATCTGGGGCCTCGGTACACATGCTTTACATGTGTTTAGTCGAGGTT
AAAAAAACGTCTAGGCCCCCCGAACCACGGGGACGTGGTTTTCCTTTGAAAAACACGATGATAATATGGC
CACAACCATGGTGAGCAAGGGCGAGGAGCTGTTCACCGGGGTGGTGCCCATCCTGGTCGAGCTGGACGGC
GACGTAAACGGCCACAAGTTCAGCGTGTCCGGCGAGGGCGAGGGCGATGCCACCTACGGCAAGCTGACCC
TGAAGTTCATCTGCACCACCGGCAAGCTGCCCGTGCCCTGGCCCACCCTCGTGACCACCCTGACCTACGG
CGTGCAGTGCTTCAGCCGCTACCCCGACCACATGAAGCAGCACGACTTCTTCAAGTCCGCCATGCCCGAA
GGCTACGTCCAGGAGCGCACCATCTTCTTCAAGGACGACGGCAACTACAAGACCCGCGCCGAGGTGAAGT
TCGAGGGCGACACCCTGGTGAACCGCATCGAGCTGAAGGGCATCGACTTCAAGGAGGACGGCAACATCCT
GGGGCACAAGCTGGAGTACAACTACAACAGCCACAACGTCTATATCATGGCCGACAAGCAGAAGAACGGC
ATCAAGGTGAACTTCAAGATCCGCCACAACATCGAGGACGGCAGCGTGCAGCTCGCCGACCACTACCAGC
AGAACACCCCCATCGGCGACGGCCCCGTGCTGCTGCCCGACAACCACTACCTGAGCACCCAGTCCGCCCT
GAGCAAAGACCCCAACGAGAAGCGCGATCACATGGTCCTGCTGGAGTTCGTGACCGCCGCCGGGATCACT
CTCGGCATGGACGAGCTGTACAAGTAAGCCCTGTGGAATGTGTGTCAGTTAGGGTGTGGAAAGTCCCCAG
GCTCCCCAGCAGGCAGAAGTATGCAAAGCATGCATCTCAATTAGTCAGCAACCAGGTGTGGAAAGTCCCC
AGGCTCCCCAGCAGGCAGAAGTATGCAAAGCATGCATCTCAATTAGTCAGCAACCATAGTCCCGCCCCTA
ACTCCGCCCATCCCGCCCCTAACTCCGCCCAGTTCCGCCCATTCTCCGCCCCATGGCTGACTAATTTTTT
TTATTTATGCAGAGGCCGAGGCCGCCTCGGCCTCTGAGCTATTCCAGAAGTAGTGAGGAGGCTTTTTTGG
AGGCCTAGGCTTTTGCAAAAAGCTTACCATGACCGAGTACAAGCCCACGGTGCGCCTCGCCACCCGCGAC
GACGTCCCCAGGGCCGTACGCACCCTCGCCGCCGCGTTCGCCGACTACCCCGCCACGCGCCACACCGTCG
ATCCGGACCGCCACATCGAGCGGGTCACCGAGCTGCAAGAACTCTTCCTCACGCGCGTCGGGCTCGACAT
CGGCAAGGTGTGGGTCGCGGACGACGGCGCCGCGGTGGCGGTCTGGACCACGCCGGAGAGCGTCGAAGCG
GGGGCGGTGTTCGCCGAGATCGGCCCGCGCATGGCCGAGTTGAGCGGTTCCCGGCTGGCCGCGCAGCAAC
AGATGGAAGGCCTCCTGGCGCCGCACCGGCCCAAGGAGCCCGCGTGGTTCCTGGCCACCGTCGGCGTCTC
GCCCGACCACCAGGGCAAGGGTCTGGGCAGCGCCGTCGTGCTCCCCGGAGTGGAGGCGGCCGAGCGCGCC
GGGGTGCCCGCCTTCCTGGAGACCTCCGCGCCCCGCAACCTCCCCTTCTACGAGCGGCTCGGCTTCACCG
TCACCGCCGACGTCGAGGTGCCCGAAGGACCGCGCACCTGGTGCATGACCCGCAAGCCCGGTGCCTGACG
CCCGCCCCACGACCCGCAGCGCCCGACCGAAAGGAGCGCACGACCCCATGCATCGCGATAAAATAAAAGA
TTTTATTTAGTCTCCAGAAAAAGGGGGGAATGAAAGACCCCACCTGTAGGTTTGGCAAGCTAGCTTAAGT
AACGCCATTTTGCAAGGCATGGAAAAATACATAACTGAGAATAGAGAAGTTCAGATCAAGGTCAGGAACA
GATGGAACAGCTGAATATGGGCCAAACAGGATATCTGTGGTAAGCAGTTCCTGCCCCGGCTCAGGGCCAA
GAACAGATGGAACAGCTGAATATGGGCCAAACAGGATATCTGTGGTAAGCAGTTCCTGCCCCGGCTCAGG
GCCAAGAACAGATGGTCCCCAGATGCGGTCCAGCCCTCAGCAGTTTCTAGAGAACCATCAGATGTTTCCA
GGGTGCCCCAAGGACCTGAAATGACCCTGTGCCTTATTTGAACTAACCAATCAGTTCGCTTCTCGCTTCT
GTTCGCGCGCTTCTGCTCCCCGAGCTCAATAAAAGAGCCCACAACCCCTCACTCGGGGCGCCAGTCCTCC
GATTGACTGAGTCGCCCGGGTACCCGTGTATCCAATAAACCCTCTTGCAGTTGCATCCGACTTGTGGTCT
CGCTGTTCCTTGGGAGGGTCTCCTCTGAGTGATTGACTACCCGTCAGCGGGGGTCTTTCACATGCAGCAT
GTATCAAAATTAATTTGGTTTTTTTTCTTAAGTATTTACATTAAATGGCCATAGTTGCATTAATGAATCG
GCCAACGCGCGGGGAGAGGCGGTTTGCGTATTGGGCGCTCTTCCGCTTCCTCGCTCACTGACTCGCTGCG
CTCGGTCGTTCGGCTGCGGCGAGCGGTATCAGCTCACTCAAAGGCGGTAATACGGTTATCCACAGAATCA
GGGGATAACGCAGGAAAGAACATGTGAGCAAAAGGCCAGCAAAAGGCCAGGAACCGTAAAAAGGCCGCGT
TGCTGGCGTTTTTCCATAGGCTCCGCCCCCCTGACGAGCATCACAAAAATCGACGCTCAAGTCAGAGGTG
GCGAAACCCGACAGGACTATAAAGATACCAGGCGTTTCCCCCTGGAAGCTCCCTCGTGCGCTCTCCTGTT
CCGACCCTGCCGCTTACCGGATACCTGTCCGCCTTTCTCCCTTCGGGAAGCGTGGCGCTTTCTCATAGCT
CACGCTGTAGGTATCTCAGTTCGGTGTAGGTCGTTCGCTCCAAGCTGGGCTGTGTGCACGAACCCCCCGT
TCAGCCCGACCGCTGCGCCTTATCCGGTAACTATCGTCTTGAGTCCAACCCGGTAAGACACGACTTATCG
CCACTGGCAGCAGCCACTGGTAACAGGATTAGCAGAGCGAGGTATGTAGGCGGTGCTACAGAGTTCTTGA
AGTGGTGGCCTAACTACGGCTACACTAGAAGAACAGTATTTGGTATCTGCGCTCTGCTGAAGCCAGTTAC
CTTCGGAAAAAGAGTTGGTAGCTCTTGATCCGGCAAACAAACCACCGCTGGTAGCGGTGGTTTTTTTGTT
TGCAAGCAGCAGATTACGCGCAGAAAAAAAGGATCTCAAGAAGATCCTTTGATCTTTTCTACGGGGTCTG
ACGCTCAGTGGAACGAAAACTCACGTTAAGGGATTTTGGTCATGAGATTATCAAAAAGGATCTTCACCTA
GATCCTTTTGCGGCCGCAAATCAATCTAAAGTATATATGAGTAAACTTGGTCTGACAGTTACCAATGCTT
AATCAGTGAGGCACCTATCTCAGCGATCTGTCTATTTCGTTCATCCATAGTTGCCTGACTCCCCGTCGTG
TAGATAACTACGATACGGGAGGGCTTACCATCTGGCCCCAGTGCTGCAATGATACCGCGAGACCCACGCT
CACCGGCTCCAGATTTATCAGCAATAAACCAGCCAGCCGGAAGGGCCGAGCGCAGAAGTGGTCCTGCAAC
TTTATCCGCCTCCATCCAGTCTATTAATTGTTGCCGGGAAGCTAGAGTAAGTAGTTCGCCAGTTAATAGT
TTGCGCAACGTTGTTGCCATTGCTACAGGCATCGTGGTGTCACGCTCGTCGTTTGGTATGGCTTCATTCA
GCTCCGGTTCCCAACGATCAAGGCGAGTTACATGATCCCCCATGTTGTGCAAAAAAGCGGTTAGCTCCTT
CGGTCCTCCGATCGTTGTCAGAAGTAAGTTGGCCGCAGTGTTATCACTCATGGTTATGGCAGCACTGCAT
AATTCTCTTACTGTCATGCCATCCGTAAGATGCTTTTCTGTGACTGGTGAGTACTCAACCAAGTCATTCT
GAGAATAGTGTATGCGGCGACCGAGTTGCTCTTGCCCGGCGTCAATACGGGATAATACCGCGCCACATAG
CAGAACTTTAAAAGTGCTCATCATTGGAAAACGTTCTTCGGGGCGAAAACTCTCAAGGATCTTACCGCTG
TTGAGATCCAGTTCGATGTAACCCACTCGTGCACCCAACTGATCTTCAGCATCTTTTACTTTCACCAGCG
TTTCTGGGTGAGCAAAAACAGGAAGGCAAAATGCCGCAAAAAAGGGAATAAGGGCGACACGGAAATGTTG
AATACTCATACTCTTCCTTTTTCAATATTATTGAAGCATTTATCAGGGTTATTGTCTCATGAGCGGATAC
ATATTTGAATGTATTTAGAAAAATAAACAAATAGGGGTTCCGCGCACATTTCCCCGAAAAGTGCCACCTG
CAGCCTGAATATGGGCCAAACAGGATATCTGTGGTAAGCAGTTCCTGCCCCGGCTCAGGGCCAAGAACAG
ATGGAACAGCTGAATATGGGCCAAACAGGATATCTGTGGTAAGCAGTTCCTGCCCCGGCTCAGGGCCAAG
AACAGATGGTCCCCAGATGCGGTCCAGCCCTCAGCAGTTTCTAGAGAACCATCAGATGTTTCCAGGGTGC
CCCAAGGACCTGAAATGACCCTGTGCCTTATTTGAACTAACCAATCAGTTCGCTTCTCGCTTCTGTTCGC
GCGCTTCTGCTCCCCGAGCTCAATAAAAGAGCCCACAACCCCTCACTCGGGGCGCCAGTCCTCCGATTGA
CTGAGTCGCCCGGGTACCCGTGTATCCAATAAACCCTCTTGCAGTTGCATCCGACTTGTGGTCTCGCTGT
TCCTTGGGAGGGTCTCCTCTGAGTGATTGACTACCCGTCAGCGGGGGTCTTTCATTTGGGGGCTCGTCCG
GGATCGGGAGACCCCTGCCCAGGGACCACCGACCCACCACCGGGAGGCAAGCTGGCCAGCAACTTATCTG
TGTCTGTCCGATTGTCTAGTGTCTATGACTGATTTTATGCGCCTGCGTCGGTACTAGTTAGCTAACTAGC
TCTGTATCTGGCGGACCCGTGGTGGAACTGACGAGTTCTGAACACCCGGCCGCAACCCTGGGAGACGTCC
CAGGGACTTTGGGGGCCGTTTTTGTGGCCCGACCTGAGGAAGGGAGTCGATGTGGAATCCGACCCCGTCA
GGATATGTGGTTCTGGTAGGAGACGAGAACCTAAAACAGTTCCCGCCTCCGT
Features (pLannotate 1.2.2; 14 found; start..end, strand, type, name):
    117..533     +  CDS            gag (truncated): truncated Moloney murine leukemia virus (MMLV) gag gene lacking the start codon
    583..609     +  misc_feature   MCS (fragment): multiple cloning site
    611..1197    +  misc_feature   IRES2: internal ribosome entry site (IRES) of the encephalomyocarditis virus (EMCV)
   1198..1917    +  CDS            EGFP: the original enhanced GFP (Yang et al., 1996) mammalian codon-optimized
   1930..2259    +  promoter       SV40 promoter: SV40 enhancer and early promoter
   2269..2868    +  CDS            PuroR: puromycin N-acetyltransferase; pac from Streptomyces alboniger; confers resistance to puromycin
   2969..3090    +  LTR            3' LTR (ΔU3) (fragment): self-inactivating 3' long terminal repeat (LTR) from Moloney murine leukemia virus
   3091..3560    +  LTR            LTR: long terminal repeat from Moloney murine leukemia virus
   3626..3678    -  CDS            lacI (fragment): lac repressor; lacI; The lac repressor binds to the lac operator to inhibit transcription in E. coli. This inhibition can be relieved by adding lactose or isopropyl-β-D-thiogalactopyranoside (IPTG).
   3861..4449    -  rep_origin     ori: high-copy-number ColE1/pMB1/pBR322/pUC origin of replication
   4609..5469    -  CDS            AmpR: β-lactamase; bla; confers resistance to ampicillin, carbenicillin, and related antibiotics
   5470..5574    -  promoter       AmpR promoter: bla
   5605..6074    +  LTR            LTR: long terminal repeat from Moloney murine leukemia virus
   6198..50      +  misc_feature   MESV Ψ (fragment) (across the origin): packaging signal of murine embryonic stem cell virus
