[The description below was written by a language model from this plasmid's Addgene catalogue record and pLannotate feature annotations shown in this document.]
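Description:
pBabe puro IRES-EGFP is a Moloney murine leukemia virus-based retroviral vector for mammalian expression, built by placing an IRES-EGFP cassette of about 1.3 kb into the pBabe puro backbone at the EcoRI site, which remains intact. In bacteria it is maintained through a high-copy ColE1/pUC-type origin and selected with ampicillin via the β-lactamase gene and its own promoter.

The proviral portion is bounded by MMLV long terminal repeats. Downstream of the 5′ LTR lie a retroviral packaging signal and a truncated gag segment lacking its start codon, which together support efficient encapsidation of the genomic RNA when the plasmid is introduced into a packaging cell line that supplies the viral proteins in trans. A short remnant of the multiple cloning site follows, then the encephalomyocarditis virus IRES and the mammalian codon-optimized EGFP coding sequence from Aequorea victoria. A gene of interest cloned into the remaining sites upstream of the IRES would be transcribed from the 5′ LTR on a bicistronic message, so that EGFP fluorescence reports expression of the same transcript. No such gene is present in the deposited construct, which therefore serves as an empty or control vector. A separate SV40 enhancer/early promoter drives puromycin N-acetyltransferase, allowing drug selection of stably transduced cells independently of fluorescence. The annotation software labels a short fragment next to the 3′ LTR as a self-inactivating ΔU3 element, but a full LTR is annotated directly adjacent to it. The depositor notes that repository sequencing found an XhoI site in place of the expected SnaBI site in the polylinker.
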