Addgene plasmid #14430: pBabe puro IRES-EGFP
Depositing lab: L. Miguel Martins. Depositing organization: MRC Toxicology Unit.
Backbone
  Vector backbone: pBabe puro
  Backbone size w/o insert (bp): 5100
  Vector type: Mammalian Expression, Retroviral
  Selectable markers: Puromycin
Growth in bacteria
  Bacterial resistance: Ampicillin, 100 μg/mL
  Growth temperature: 37°C
  Growth strain: DH5alpha
  Copy number: Unknown
Gene/Insert
  Gene/Insert name: IRES-EGFP
  Species: Aequorea victoria
  Insert size (bp): 1331
  Cloning method: Restriction Enzyme; 5′ cloning site EcoRI (not destroyed)
  Sequencing primers: 5′ n/a
Terms and licenses: Academic/Nonprofit Terms; Industry Terms: Not Available to Industry
Depositor comments: pBabe vectors used to construct these EGFP expressing versions were described by Morgenstern and Land in NAR, Vol 18, No 12, pp3587 (1990), if you generate a publication using these vectors, please acknowledge L. Miguel Martins Please note that Addgene's sequencing results show an XhoI site in place of the SnaBI site. See Notes link for more information.
How to cite: pBabe puro IRES-EGFP was a gift from L. Miguel Martins (Addgene plasmid # 14430 ; http://n2t.net/addgene:14430 ; RRID:Addgene_14430)
