>Addgene plasmid #14430 | pBabe puro IRES-EGFP | addgene partial sequence | sequence record 127257 | gag-F 5'-ccaacctttaacgtcggatg-3'
CTTTAACCGAGACCTCATCACCCAGGTTAAGATCAAGGTCTTTTCACCTGGCCCGCATGGACACCCAGAC
CAGGTCCCCTACATCGTGACCTGGGAAGCCTTGGCTTTTGACCCCCCTCCCTGGGTCAAGCCCTTTGTAC
ACCCTAAGCCTCCGCCTCCTCTTCCTCCATCCGCCCCGTCTCTCCCCCTTGAACCTCCTCGTTCGACCCC
GCCTCGATCCTCCCTTTATCCAGCCCTCACTCCTTCTCTAGGCGCCGGCCGGATCCGGGCTCGAGCCCGA
ATTCGGGAGATCTCCCATCGATGGGGTCGACGGTACCGCGGGCCCGGGATCCGCCCCTCTCCCTCCCCCC
CCCCTAACGTTACTGGCCGAAGCCGCTTGGAATAAGGCCGGTGTGCGTTTGTCTATATGTTATTTTCCAC
CATATTGCCGTCTTTTGGCAATGTGAGGGCCCGGAAACCTGGCCCTGTCTTCTTGACGAGCATTCCTAGG
GGTCTTTCCCCTCTCGCCAAAGGAATGCAAGGTCTGTTGAATGTCGTGAAGGAAGCAGTTCCTCTGGAAG
CTTCTTGAAGACAAACAACGTCTGTAGCGACCCTTTGCAGGCAGCGGAACCCCCCACCTGGCGACAGGTG
CCTCTGCGGCCAAAAGCCACGTGTATAAGATACACCTGCAAAGGCGGCACAACCCCAGTGCCACGTTGTG
AGTTGGATAGTTGTGGAAAGAGTCAAATGGCTCTCCTCAAGCGTATTCAACAAGGGGCTGAAGGATGCCC
AGAAGGTACCCCATTGTATGGGATCTGATCTGGGGCCTCGGTACACATGCTTTACATGTGTTTAGTCGAG
GTTAAAAAAA
