>Addgene plasmid #14430 | pBabe puro IRES-EGFP | addgene partial sequence | sequence record 127258 | SV40pro-F 5'-TATTTATGCAGAGGCCGAGG-3'
CTATTCCAGAAGTAGTGAGGAGGCTTTTTTGGAGGCCTAGGCTTTTGCAAAAAGCTTACCATGACCGAGT
ACAAGCCCACGGTGCGCCTCGCCACCCGCGACGACGTCCCCAGGGCCGTACGCACCCTCGCCGCCGCGTT
CGCCGACTACCCCGCCACGCGCCACACCGTCGATCCGGACCGCCACATCGAGCGGGTCACCGAGCTGCAA
GAACTCTTCCTCACGCGCGTCGGGCTCGACATCGGCAAGGTGTGGGTCGCGGACGACGGCGCCGCGGTGG
CGGTCTGGACCACGCCGGAGAGCGTCGAAGCGGGGGCGGTGTTCGCCGAGATCGGCCCGCGCATGGCCGA
GTTGAGCGGTTCCCGGCTGGCCGCGCAGCAACAGATGGAAGGCCTCCTGGCGCCGCACCGGCCCAAGGAG
CCCGCGTGGTTCCTGGCCACCGTCGGCGTCTCGCCCGACCACCAGGGCAAGGGTCTGGGCAGCGCCGTCG
TGCTCCCCGGAGTGGAGGCGGCCGAGCGCGCCGGGGTGCCCGCCTTCCTGGAGACCTCCGCGCCCCGCAA
CCTCCCCTTCTACGAGCGGCTCGGCTTCACCGTCACCGCCGACGTCGAGGTGCCCGAAGGACCGCGCACC
TGGTGCATGACCCGCAAGCCCGGTGCCTGACGCCCGCCCCACGACCCGCAGCGCCCGACCGAAAGGAGCG
CACGACCCCATGCATCGCGATAAAATAAAAGATTTTATTTAGTCTCCAGAAAAAGGGGGGAATGAAAGAC
CCCACCTGTAGGTTTGGCAAGCTAGCTTAAGTAACGCCATTTTGCAAGGCATGGAAAAATACATAACTGA
GAATAGAGAAGTTCAGATCAAGGTCAGGAACAGATGGAACAGCTGAATATGGGCCAAACAGGATATCTGT
GGTAAGCAGTTCCTGCCCCGGCTCAGGGCCAAGAACAGATGGAACAGCTGAATATGGGCCAAACAGGATA
TCTGTGGTAAGCAGTTCCTGCCCCGGCTCAGGGCCAAGAACAGATGGTCCCCAGAT
