>Addgene plasmid #14430 | pBabe puro IRES-EGFP Sequencing Result | analyzer sequence | sequence record 125698
CGGATCCGGGCTCGAGCCCGAATTCGGGAGATCTCCCATCGATGGGGTCGACGGTACCGCGGGCCCGGGA
TCCGCCCCTCTCCCTCCCCCCCCCCTAACGTTACTGGCCGAAGCCGCTTGGAATAAGGCCGGTGTGCGTT
TGTCTATATGTTATTTTCCACCATATTGCCGTCTTTTGGCAATGTGAGGGCCCGGAAACCTGGCCCTGTC
TTCTTGACGAGCATTCCTAGGGGTCTTTCCCCTCTCGCCAAAGGAATGCAAGGTCTGTTGAATGTCGTGA
AGGAAGCAGTTCCTCTGGAAGCTTCTTGAAGACAAACAACGTCTGTAGCGACCCTTTGCAGGCAGCGGAA
CCCCCCACCTGGCGACAGGTGCCTCTGCGGCCAAAAGCCACGTGTATAAGATACACCTGCAAAGGCGGCA
CAACCCCAGTGCCACGTTGTGAGTTGGATAGTTGTGGAAAGAGTCAAATGGCTCTCCTCAAGCGTATTCA
ACAAGGGGCTGAAGGATGCCCAGAAGGTACCCCATTGTATGGGATCTGATCTGGGGCCTCGGTACACATG
CTTTACATGTGTTTAGTCGAGGTTAAAAAAACGTCTAGGCCCCCCGAACCACGGGGACGTGGTTTTCCTT
TGAAAAACACGATGATAATATGGCCACAACCATGGTGAGCAAGGGCGAGGAGCTGTTCACCGGGGTGGTG
CCCATCCTGGTCGAGCTGGACGGCGACGTAAACGGCCACAAGTTCAGCGTGTCCGGCGAGGGCGAGGGCG
ATGCCACCTACGGCAAGCTGACCCTGAAGTTCATCTGCACCACCGGCAAGCTGCCCGTGCCCTGGCCCAC
CCTCGTGACCACCCTGACCTACGGCGTGCAGTGCTTCAGCCGCTACCCCGACCACATGAAGCAGCACGAC
TTCTTCAAGTCCGCCATGCCCGAAGGCTACGTCCAGGAGCGCACCATCTTCTTCAAGGACGACGGCAACT
ACAAGACCCGCGCCGAGGTGAAGTTCGAGGGCGACACCCTGGTGAA
