>Addgene plasmid #14430 | pBabe puro IRES-EGFP Sequencing Result | analyzer sequence | sequence record 125699
CCAGAAGGTACCCCATTGTATGGGATCTGATCTGGGGCCTCGGTACACATGCTTTACATGTGTTTAGTCG
AGGTTAAAAAAACGTCTAGGCCCCCCGAACCACGGGGACGTGGTTTTCCTTTGAAAAACACGATGATAAT
ATGGCCACAACCATGGTGAGCAAGGGCGAGGAGCTGTTCACCGGGGTGGTGCCCATCCTGGTCGAGCTGG
ACGGCGACGTAAACGGCCACAAGTTCAGCGTGTCCGGCGAGGGCGAGGGCGATGCCACCTACGGCAAGCT
GACCCTGAAGTTCATCTGCACCACCGGCAAGCTGCCCGTGCCCTGGCCCACCCTCGTGACCACCCTGACC
TACGGCGTGCAGTGCTTCAGCCGCTACCCCGACCACATGAAGCAGCACGACTTCTTCAAGTCCGCCATGC
CCGAAGGCTACGTCCAGGAGCGCACCATCTTCTTCAAGGACGACGGCAACTACAAGACCCGCGCCGAGGT
GAAGTTCGAGGGCGACACCCTGGTGAACCGCATCGAGCTGAAGGGCATCGACTTCAAGGAGGACGGCAAC
ATCCTGGGGCACAAGCTGGAGTACAACTACAACAGCCACAACGTCTATATCATGGCCGACAAGCAGAAGA
ACGGCATCAAGGTGAACTTCAAGATCCGCCACAACATCGAGGACGGCAGCGTGCAGCTCGCCGACCACTA
CCAGCAGAACACCCCCATCGGCGACGGCCCCGTGCTGCTGCCCGACAACCACTACCTGAGCACCCAGTCC
GCCCTGAGCAAAGACCCCAACGAGAAGCGCGATCACATGGTCCTGCTGGAGTTCGTGACCGCCGCCGGGA
TCACTCTCGGCATGGACGAGCTGTACAAGTAAGCCCTGTGGAATGTGTGTCAGTTAGGGTGTGGAAAGTC
CCCAGGCTCCCCAGCAGGCAGAAGTATGCAAAGCATGCATCTCAATTAGTCAGCAACCAGGTGTGGAAAG
TCCCCAGGCTCCCCAGCAGGCAGAAGTATGCAAAGCATGCATCTCAATTAGTCAGCAACCATAGTCCCGC
CC
